>Addgene plasmid #87264 | P823_eSpCas9(1.1)-RecA | depositor full sequence | sequence record 173854 | P823_eSpCas9(1.1)-RecA sequence 9805 bps
GAGGGCCTATTTCCCATGATTCCTTCATATTTGCATATACGATACAAGGCTGTTAGAGAGATAATTGGAA
TTAATTTGACTGTAAACACAAAGATATTAGTACAAAATACGTGACGTAGAAAGTAATAATTTCTTGGGTA
GTTTGCAGTTTTAAAATTATGTTTTAAAATGGACTATCATATGCTTACCGTAACTTGAAAGTATTTCGAT
TTCTTGGCTTTATATATCTTGTGGAAAGGACGAAACACCGGGTCTTCGAGAAGACCTGTTTTAGAGCTAG
AAATAGCAAGTTAAAATAAGGCTAGTCCGTTATCAACTTGAAAAAGTGGCACCGAGTCGGTGCTTTTTTG
TTTTAGAGCTAGAAATAGCAAGTTAAAATAAGGCTAGTCCGTTTTTAGCGCGTGCGCCAATTCTGCAGAC
AAATGGCTCTAGAGGTACCCGTTACATAACTTACGGTAAATGGCCCGCCTGGCTGACCGCCCAACGACCC
CCGCCCATTGACGTCAATAGTAACGCCAATAGGGACTTTCCATTGACGTCAATGGGTGGAGTATTTACGG
TAAACTGCCCACTTGGCAGTACATCAAGTGTATCATATGCCAAGTACGCCCCCTATTGACGTCAATGACG
GTAAATGGCCCGCCTGGCATTGTGCCCAGTACATGACCTTATGGGACTTTCCTACTTGGCAGTACATCTA
CGTATTAGTCATCGCTATTACCATGGTCGAGGTGAGCCCCACGTTCTGCTTCACTCTCCCCATCTCCCCC
CCCTCCCCACCCCCAATTTTGTATTTATTTATTTTTTAATTATTTTGTGCAGCGATGGGGGCGGGGGGGG
GGGGGGGGCGCGCGCCAGGCGGGGCGGGGCGGGGCGAGGGGCGGGGCGGGGCGAGGCGGAGAGGTGCGGC
GGCAGCCAATCAGAGCGGCGCGCTCCGAAAGTTTCCTTTTATGGCGAGGCGGCGGCGGCGGCGGCCCTAT
AAAAAGCGAAGCGCGCGGCGGGCGGGAGTCGCTGCGACGCTGCCTTCGCCCCGTGCCCCGCTCCGCCGCC
GCCTCGCGCCGCCCGCCCCGGCTCTGACTGACCGCGTTACTCCCACAGGTGAGCGGGCGGGACGGCCCTT
CTCCTCCGGGCTGTAATTAGCTGAGCAAGAGGTAAGGGTTTAAGGGATGGTTGGTTGGTGGGGTATTAAT
GTTTAATTACCTGGAGCACCTGCCTGAAATCACTTTTTTTCAGGTTGGACCGGTGCCACCATGGACTATA
AGGACCACGACGGAGACTACAAGGATCATGATATTGATTACAAAGACGATGACGATAAGATGGCCCCAAA
GAAGAAGCGGAAGGTCGGTATCCACGGAGTCCCAGCAGCCGACAAGAAGTACAGCATCGGCCTGGACATC
GGCACCAACTCTGTGGGCTGGGCCGTGATCACCGACGAGTACAAGGTGCCCAGCAAGAAATTCAAGGTGC
TGGGCAACACCGACCGGCACAGCATCAAGAAGAACCTGATCGGAGCCCTGCTGTTCGACAGCGGCGAAAC
AGCCGAGGCCACCCGGCTGAAGAGAACCGCCAGAAGAAGATACACCAGACGGAAGAACCGGATCTGCTAT
CTGCAAGAGATCTTCAGCAACGAGATGGCCAAGGTGGACGACAGCTTCTTCCACAGACTGGAAGAGTCCT
TCCTGGTGGAAGAGGATAAGAAGCACGAGCGGCACCCCATCTTCGGCAACATCGTGGACGAGGTGGCCTA
CCACGAGAAGTACCCCACCATCTACCACCTGAGAAAGAAACTGGTGGACAGCACCGACAAGGCCGACCTG
CGGCTGATCTATCTGGCCCTGGCCCACATGATCAAGTTCCGGGGCCACTTCCTGATCGAGGGCGACCTGA
ACCCCGACAACAGCGACGTGGACAAGCTGTTCATCCAGCTGGTGCAGACCTACAACCAGCTGTTCGAGGA
AAACCCCATCAACGCCAGCGGCGTGGACGCCAAGGCCATCCTGTCTGCCAGACTGAGCAAGAGCAGACGG
CTGGAAAATCTGATCGCCCAGCTGCCCGGCGAGAAGAAGAATGGCCTGTTCGGAAACCTGATTGCCCTGA
GCCTGGGCCTGACCCCCAACTTCAAGAGCAACTTCGACCTGGCCGAGGATGCCAAACTGCAGCTGAGCAA
GGACACCTACGACGACGACCTGGACAACCTGCTGGCCCAGATCGGCGACCAGTACGCCGACCTGTTTCTG
GCCGCCAAGAACCTGTCCGACGCCATCCTGCTGAGCGACATCCTGAGAGTGAACACCGAGATCACCAAGG
CCCCCCTGAGCGCCTCTATGATCAAGAGATACGACGAGCACCACCAGGACCTGACCCTGCTGAAAGCTCT
CGTGCGGCAGCAGCTGCCTGAGAAGTACAAAGAGATTTTCTTCGACCAGAGCAAGAACGGCTACGCCGGC
TACATTGACGGCGGAGCCAGCCAGGAAGAGTTCTACAAGTTCATCAAGCCCATCCTGGAAAAGATGGACG
GCACCGAGGAACTGCTCGTGAAGCTGAACAGAGAGGACCTGCTGCGGAAGCAGCGGACCTTCGACAACGG
CAGCATCCCCCACCAGATCCACCTGGGAGAGCTGCACGCCATTCTGCGGCGGCAGGAAGATTTTTACCCA
TTCCTGAAGGACAACCGGGAAAAGATCGAGAAGATCCTGACCTTCCGCATCCCCTACTACGTGGGCCCTC
TGGCCAGGGGAAACAGCAGATTCGCCTGGATGACCAGAAAGAGCGAGGAAACCATCACCCCCTGGAACTT
CGAGGAAGTGGTGGACAAGGGCGCTTCCGCCCAGAGCTTCATCGAGCGGATGACCAACTTCGATAAGAAC
CTGCCCAACGAGAAGGTGCTGCCCAAGCACAGCCTGCTGTACGAGTACTTCACCGTGTATAACGAGCTGA
CCAAAGTGAAATACGTGACCGAGGGAATGAGAAAGCCCGCCTTCCTGAGCGGCGAGCAGAAAAAGGCCAT
CGTGGACCTGCTGTTCAAGACCAACCGGAAAGTGACCGTGAAGCAGCTGAAAGAGGACTACTTCAAGAAA
ATCGAGTGCTTCGACTCCGTGGAAATCTCCGGCGTGGAAGATCGGTTCAACGCCTCCCTGGGCACATACC
ACGATCTGCTGAAAATTATCAAGGACAAGGACTTCCTGGACAATGAGGAAAACGAGGACATTCTGGAAGA
TATCGTGCTGACCCTGACACTGTTTGAGGACAGAGAGATGATCGAGGAACGGCTGAAAACCTATGCCCAC
CTGTTCGACGACAAAGTGATGAAGCAGCTGAAGCGGCGGAGATACACCGGCTGGGGCAGGCTGAGCCGGA
AGCTGATCAACGGCATCCGGGACAAGCAGTCCGGCAAGACAATCCTGGATTTCCTGAAGTCCGACGGCTT
CGCCAACAGAAACTTCATGCAGCTGATCCACGACGACAGCCTGACCTTTAAAGAGGACATCCAGAAAGCC
CAGGTGTCCGGCCAGGGCGATAGCCTGCACGAGCACATTGCCAATCTGGCCGGCAGCCCCGCCATTAAGA
AGGGCATCCTGCAGACAGTGAAGGTGGTGGACGAGCTCGTGAAAGTGATGGGCCGGCACAAGCCCGAGAA
CATCGTGATCGAAATGGCCAGAGAGAACCAGACCACCCAGAAGGGACAGAAGAACAGCCGCGAGAGAATG
AAGCGGATCGAAGAGGGCATCAAAGAGCTGGGCAGCCAGATCCTGAAAGAACACCCCGTGGAAAACACCC
AGCTGCAGAACGAGAAGCTGTACCTGTACTACCTGCAGAATGGGCGGGATATGTACGTGGACCAGGAACT
GGACATCAACCGGCTGTCCGACTACGATGTGGACCATATCGTGCCTCAGAGCTTTCTGGCGGACGACTCC
ATCGACAACAAGGTGCTGACCAGAAGCGACAAGAACCGGGGCAAGAGCGACAACGTGCCCTCCGAAGAGG
TCGTGAAGAAGATGAAGAACTACTGGCGGCAGCTGCTGAACGCCAAGCTGATTACCCAGAGAAAGTTCGA
CAATCTGACCAAGGCCGAGAGAGGCGGCCTGAGCGAACTGGATAAGGCCGGCTTCATCAAGAGACAGCTG
GTGGAAACCCGGCAGATCACAAAGCACGTGGCACAGATCCTGGACTCCCGGATGAACACTAAGTACGACG
AGAATGACAAGCTGATCCGGGAAGTGAAAGTGATCACCCTGAAGTCCAAGCTGGTGTCCGATTTCCGGAA
GGATTTCCAGTTTTACAAAGTGCGCGAGATCAACAACTACCACCACGCCCACGACGCCTACCTGAACGCC
GTCGTGGGAACCGCCCTGATCAAAAAGTACCCTGCGCTGGAAAGCGAGTTCGTGTACGGCGACTACAAGG
TGTACGACGTGCGGAAGATGATCGCCAAGAGCGAGCAGGAAATCGGCAAGGCTACCGCCAAGTACTTCTT
CTACAGCAACATCATGAACTTTTTCAAGACCGAGATTACCCTGGCCAACGGCGAGATCCGGAAGGCGCCT
CTGATCGAGACAAACGGCGAAACCGGGGAGATCGTGTGGGATAAGGGCCGGGATTTTGCCACCGTGCGGA
AAGTGCTGAGCATGCCCCAAGTGAATATCGTGAAAAAGACCGAGGTGCAGACAGGCGGCTTCAGCAAAGA
GTCTATCCTGCCCAAGAGGAACAGCGATAAGCTGATCGCCAGAAAGAAGGACTGGGACCCTAAGAAGTAC
GGCGGCTTCGACAGCCCCACCGTGGCCTATTCTGTGCTGGTGGTGGCCAAAGTGGAAAAGGGCAAGTCCA
AGAAACTGAAGAGTGTGAAAGAGCTGCTGGGGATCACCATCATGGAAAGAAGCAGCTTCGAGAAGAATCC
CATCGACTTTCTGGAAGCCAAGGGCTACAAAGAAGTGAAAAAGGACCTGATCATCAAGCTGCCTAAGTAC
TCCCTGTTCGAGCTGGAAAACGGCCGGAAGAGAATGCTGGCCTCTGCCGGCGAACTGCAGAAGGGAAACG
AACTGGCCCTGCCCTCCAAATATGTGAACTTCCTGTACCTGGCCAGCCACTATGAGAAGCTGAAGGGCTC
CCCCGAGGATAATGAGCAGAAACAGCTGTTTGTGGAACAGCACAAGCACTACCTGGACGAGATCATCGAG
CAGATCAGCGAGTTCTCCAAGAGAGTGATCCTGGCCGACGCTAATCTGGACAAAGTGCTGTCCGCCTACA
ACAAGCACCGGGATAAGCCCATCAGAGAGCAGGCCGAGAATATCATCCACCTGTTTACCCTGACCAATCT
GGGAGCCCCTGCCGCCTTCAAGTACTTTGACACCACCATCGACCGGAAGAGGTACACCAGCACCAAAGAG
GTGCTGGACGCCACCCTGATCCACCAGAGCATCACCGGCCTGTACGAGACACGGATCGACCTGTCTCAGC
TGGGAGGCGACAAAAGGCCGGCGGCCACGAAAAAGGCCGGCCAGGCAAAAAAGAAAAAGGGCGGCGGAGG
ATCCGAATTCGGCGGAGGCGGCAGCATGGCCATCGACGAGAACAAGCAGAAGGCCCTGGCCGCTGCCCTG
GGCCAGATCGAGAAGCAGTTTGGCAAGGGCAGCATCATGCGGCTGGGCGAGGACAGATCCATGGACGTGG
AAACCATCAGCACCGGCAGCCTGAGCCTGGATATCGCTCTGGGAGCTGGCGGCCTGCCTATGGGCAGAAT
CGTGGAAATCTACGGCCCCGAGAGCAGCGGCAAGACCACCCTGACACTGCAAGTGATCGCTGCCGCCCAG
CGGGAAGGCAAGACCTGCGCCTTTATCGATGCCGAGCACGCCCTGGACCCCATCTACGCCAGAAAGCTGG
GAGTGGACATCGACAACCTGCTGTGCAGCCAGCCCGATACAGGCGAACAGGCCCTGGAAATCTGCGACGC
CCTGGCTAGATCTGGCGCCGTGGATGTGATCGTGGTGGATTCTGTGGCCGCCCTGACCCCCAAGGCCGAG
ATTGAGGGCGAGATCGGCGATAGCCACATGGGCCTGGCCGCCAGAATGATGAGCCAGGCCATGAGGAAGC
TGGCCGGCAACCTGAAGCAGAGCAACACCCTGCTGATCTTCATCAACCAGATCCGCATGAAGATCGGCGT
GATGTTCGGCAACCCCGAGACAACCACAGGCGGCAACGCCCTGAAGTTCTACGCCTCCGTGCGGCTGGAC
ATCAGACGGATCGGAGCCGTGAAAGAGGGGGAGAACGTCGTGGGCAGCGAGACAAGAGTGAAGGTCGTGA
AGAACAAGATCGCCGCTCCCTTCAAGCAGGCCGAGTTCCAGATCCTGTACGGCGAGGGCATC
[180 nt withheld, positions 6363-6542]
AGCAACCCCAACAGCACCCCCGACTTCAGCGTGGACGATTCTGAGGGCGTGGCCGAGACAAACGAGGACT
TCCCACCCAAGAAAAAGCGGAAAGTCTGAGAATTCTGTACAGGACGGGCTGACGCATTGGACGATTTTGA
TCTGGATATGCTGGGAAGTGACGCCCTCGATGATTTTGACCTTGACATGCTTGGTTCGGATGCCCTTGAT
GACTTTGACCTCGACATGCTCGGCAGTGACGCCCTTGATGATTTCGACCTGGACATGCTGATTAACTAAG
AATTCCTAGAGCTCGCTGATCAGCCTCGACTGTGCCTTCTAGTTGCCAGCCATCTGTTGTTTGCCCCTCC
CCCGTGCCTTCCTTGACCCTGGAAGGTGCCACTCCCACTGTCCTTTCCTAATAAAATGAGGAAATTGCAT
CGCATTGTCTGAGTAGGTGTCATTCTATTCTGGGGGGTGGGGTGGGGCAGGACAGCAAGGGGGAGGATTG
GGAAGAGAATAGCAGGCATGCTGGGGAGCGGCCGCAGGAACCCCTAGTGATGGAGTTGGCCACTCCCTCT
CTGCGCGCTCGCTCGCTCACTGAGGCCGGGCGACCAAAGGTCGCCCGACGCCCGGGCTTTGCCCGGGCGG
CCTCAGTGAGCGAGCGAGCGCGCAGCTGCCTGCAGGGGCGCCTGATGCGGTATTTTCTCCTTACGCATCT
GTGCGGTATTTCACACCGCATA
[142 nt withheld, positions 7265-7406]
C
[141 nt withheld, positions 7408-7548]
CCTTTGACGTTGGAGTCCACGTTCTTT
[37 nt withheld, positions 7576-7612]
ACCCTATCTCGGGCTATTCTTTTGATTTATAAGGGATTTTGCCGATTTCGGCCTATTGGTTAAAAAATGA
GCTGATTTAACAAAAATTTAACGCGAATTTTAACAAAATATTAACGTTTACAATTTTATGGTGCACTCTC
AGTACAATCTGCTCTGATGCCGCATAGTTAAGCCAGCCCCGACACCCGCCAACACCCGCTGACGCGCCCT
GACGGGCTTGTCTGCTCCCGGCATCCGCTTACAGACAAGCTGTGACCGTCTCCGGGAGCTGCATGTGTCA
GAGGTTTTCACCGTCATCACCGAAACGCGCGAGACGAAAGGGCCTCGTGATACGCCTATTTTTATAGGTT
AATGTCATGATAATAATGGTTTCTTAGACGTCAGGTGGCACTTTTCGGGGAAATGTGCGCGGAACCCCTA
TTTGTTTATTTTTCTAAATACATTCAAATATGTATCCGCTCATGAGACAATAACCCTGATAAATGCTTCA
ATAATATTGAAAAAGGAAGAGTATGAGTATTCAACATTTCCGTGTCGCCCTTATTCCCTTTTTTGCGGCA
TTTTGCCTTCCTGTTTTTGCTCACCCAGAAACGCTGGTGAAAGTAAAAGATGCTGAAGATCAGTTGGGTG
CACGAGTGGGTTACATCGAACTGGATCTCAACAGCGGTAAGATCCTTGAGAGTTTTCGCCCCGAAGAACG
TTTTCCAATGATGAGCACTTTTAAAGTTCTGCTATGTGGCGCGGTATTATCCCGTATTGACGCCGGGCAA
GAGCAACTCGGTCGCCGCATACACTATTCTCAGAATGACTTGGTTGAGTACTCACCAGTCACAGAAAAGC
ATCTTACGGATGGCATGACAGTAAGAGAATTATGCAGTGCTGCCATAACCATGAGTGATAACACTGCGGC
CAACTTACTTCTGACAACGATCGGAGGACCGAAGGAGCTAACCGCTTTTTTGCACAACATGGGGGATCAT
GTAACTCGCCTTGATCGTTGGGAACCGGAGCTGAATGAAGCCATACCAAACGACGAGCGTGACACCACGA
TGCCTGTAGCAATGGCAACAACGTTGCGCAAACTATTAACTGGCGAACTACTTACTCTAGCTTCCCGGCA
ACAATTAATAGACTGGATGGAGGCGGATAAAGTTGCAGGACCACTTCTGCGCTCGGCCCTTCCGGCTGGC
TGGTTTATTGCTGATAAATCTGGAGCCGGTGAGCGTGGAAGCCGCGGTATCATTGCAGCACTGGGGCCAG
ATGGTAAGCCCTCCCGTATCGTAGTTATCTACACGACGGGGAGTCAGGCAACTATGGATGAACGAAATAG
ACAGATCGCTGAGATAGGTGCCTCACTGATTAAGCATTGGTAACTGTCAGACCAAGTTTACTCATATATA
CTTTAGATTGATTTAAAACTTCATTTTTAATTTAAAAGGATCTAGGTGAAGATCCTTTTTGATAATCTCA
TGACCAAAATCCCTTAACGTGAGTTTTCGTTCCACTGAGCGTCAGACCCCGTAGAAAAGATCAAAGGATC
TTCTTGAGATCCTTTTTTTCTGCGCGTAATCTGCTGCTTGCAAACAAAAAAACCACCGCTACCAGCGGTG
GTTTGTTTGCCGGATCAAGAGCTACCAACTCTTTTTCCGAAGGTAACTGGCTTCAGCAGAGCGCAGATAC
CAAATACTGTCCTTCTAGTGTAGCCGTAGTTAGGCCACCACTTCAAGAACTCTGTAGCACCGCCTACATA
CCTCGCTCTGCTAATCCTGTTACCAGTGGCTGCTGCCAGTGGCGATAAGTCGTGTCTTACCGGGTTGGAC
TCAAGACGATAGTTACCGGATAAGGCGCAGCGGTCGGGCTGAACGGGGGGTTCGTGCACACAGCCCAGCT
TGGAGCGAACGACCTACACCGAACTGAGATACCTACAGCGTGAGCTATGAGAAAGCGCCACGCTTCCCGA
AGGGAGAAAGGCGGACAGGTATCCGGTAAGCGGCAGGGTCGGAACAGGAGAGCGCACGAGGGAGCTTCCA
GGGGGAAACGCCTGGTATCTTTATAGTCCTGTCGGGTTTCGCCACCTCTGACTTGAGCGTCGATTTTTGT
GATGCTCGTCAGGGGGGCGGAGCCTATGGAAAAACGCCAGCAACGCGGCCTTTTTACGGTTCCTGGCCTT
TTGCTGGCCTTTTGCTCACATGT
Features (pLannotate 1.2.2; 20 found; start..end, strand, type, name):
      1..241     +  promoter       U6 promoter: RNA polymerase III promoter for human U6 snRNA
    268..343     +  misc_RNA       gRNA scaffold: guide RNA scaffold for the Streptococcus pyogenes CRISPR/Cas9 system
    350..393     +  misc_RNA       gRNA scaffold (fragment): guide RNA scaffold for the Streptococcus pyogenes CRISPR/Cas9 system
    440..725     +  enhancer       CMV enhancer: human cytomegalovirus immediate early enhancer; contains an 18-bp deletion relative to the standard CMV enhancer
    727..1004    +  promoter       chicken β-actin promoter: No description available
   1005..1233    +  intron         hybrid intron: hybrid between chicken β-actin (CBA) and minute virus of mice (MMV) introns (Gray et al., 2011)
   1371..2972    +  CDS            Cas9(N): N-terminal portion of Streptococcus pyogenes Cas9 (Zetsche et al., 2015)
   2973..5471    +  CDS            Cas9(C): C-terminal portion of Streptococcus pyogenes Cas9 (Zetsche et al., 2015)
   5472..5519    +  CDS            nucleoplasmin NLS: bipartite nuclear localization signal from nucleoplasmin
   5556..6614    +  CDS            recA (sequence partly withheld): RECA_ECOLI - Also known as lexB, recH, rnmB, tif, umuB, zab. Experimental evidence at protein level: Swiss-Prot protein existence level 1. Required for homologous recombination and the bypass of mutagenic DNA lesions by the SOS response. Catalyzes ATP-driven homologous pairing and strand exchange of DNA molecules necessary for DNA recombinational repair. Catalyzes the hydrolysis of ATP in the presence of single-stranded DNA, the ATP-dependent uptake of single- stranded DNA by duplex DNA, and the ATP-dependent hybridization of homologous single-stranded DNAs. The SOS response controls an apopto
   6783..6799    +  CDS            VP96 (fragment): 6 tandem repeats of the minimal activation domain of herpes simplex virus VP16 (Cheng et al., 2013)
   6852..6963    +  polyA_signal   bGH poly(A) signal: bovine growth hormone polyadenylation signal
   7068..7208    +  repeat_region  AAV2 ITR: inverted terminal repeat of adeno-associated virus serotype 2 inverted
   7213..7264    -  misc_feature   bom (fragment): basis of mobility region from pBR322
   7283..7663    +  rep_origin     M13 ori (sequence partly withheld): M13 bacteriophage origin of replication; arrow indicates direction of (+) strand synthesis
   7739..7788    -  misc_feature   bom (fragment): basis of mobility region from pBR322
   7890..7925    -  CDS            rop (fragment): Rop protein, which maintains plasmids at low copy number; rop
   8020..8124    +  promoter       AmpR promoter: bla
   8125..8985    +  CDS            AmpR: β-lactamase; bla; confers resistance to ampicillin, carbenicillin, and related antibiotics
   9156..9744    +  rep_origin     ori: high-copy-number ColE1/pMB1/pBR322/pUC origin of replication
