[The description below was written by a language model from this plasmid's Addgene catalogue record and pLannotate feature annotations shown in this document.]
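Description:
P823_eSpCas9(1.1)-RecA is a 9,805 bp mammalian expression plasmid built on the eSpCas9(1.1) backbone, an all-in-one CRISPR vector that carries both a guide RNA cassette and a nuclease expression unit. It is propagated in E. coli as a high-copy plasmid through a ColE1/pUC-type origin and selected with ampicillin via the β-lactamase gene. An M13/f1-type phage origin is also annotated. The feature table additionally lists a single AAV2 ITR downstream of the polyadenylation signal, a carry-over from the parental backbone. One ITR alone does not make this an AAV packaging vector. The short hits to bom, rop and VP96 are small fragments, probably annotation noise rather than functional parts.

The guide cassette consists of the human U6 RNA polymerase III promoter followed by the S. pyogenes gRNA scaffold, with a short gap between them where a spacer would normally sit. The record does not describe any guide sequence. The protein cassette is driven by the CBh promoter, annotated as a CMV enhancer, chicken β-actin promoter and hybrid CBA/MVM intron. It encodes S. pyogenes Cas9 in the eSpCas9(1.1) enhanced-specificity form, which the annotation tool splits into N- and C-terminal portions. According to the catalogue entry, the backbone supplies an N-terminal FLAG tag. Cas9 is followed by a nucleoplasmin bipartite NLS and then a human codon-optimized E. coli RecA coding sequence, inserted between BamHI and BsrGI sites to give a C-terminal fusion. A bGH poly(A) signal terminates the transcript. RecA is the bacterial recombinase that catalyses ATP-dependent homologous pairing and strand exchange. Tethering it to Cas9 was intended to enhance genome editing efficiency, specifically CRISPR-Cas9-mediated gene knockout in mammalian cells.
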