Addgene plasmid #87264: P823_eSpCas9(1.1)-RecA
Purpose: Human codon optimized RecA protein was fused to eSpCas9(1.1) for enhanced genome editing efficiency
Depositing lab: Yonglun Luo. Depositing organization: Aarhus University. Publication: Fusion of SpCas9 to E. coli Rec A protein enhances CRISPR-Cas9 mediated gene knockout in mammalian cells. Lin L, Petersen TS, Jensen KT, Bolund L, Kuhn R, Luo Y. J Biotechnol. 2017 Mar 1;247:42-49. doi: 10.1016/j.jbiotec.2017.02.024. PubMed 28259533.
Backbone
  Vector backbone: eSpCas9(1.1)
  Backbone size w/o insert (bp): 8692
  Total vector size (bp): 9805
  Modifications to backbone: Human codon-optimized RecA coding sequences were fused to the eSpCas9(1.1) protein.
  Vector type: Mammalian Expression
Growth in bacteria
  Bacterial resistance: Ampicillin, 100 μg/mL
  Growth temperature: 37°C
  Growth strain: DH5alpha
  Copy number: High Copy
Gene/Insert
  Gene/Insert name: RecA
  Promoter: CBh
  Tag / fusion protein: FLAG (N terminal on backbone)
  Cloning method: Restriction Enzyme; 5′ cloning site BamHI (not destroyed); 3′ cloning site BsrGI (not destroyed)
  Sequencing primers: 5′ TGCTGGACGCCACCCTGATC; 3′ GAACCAAGCATGTCAAGGTC
Terms and licenses: Academic/Nonprofit Terms; Industry Terms: Not Available to Industry
How to cite: P823_eSpCas9(1.1)-RecA was a gift from Yonglun Luo (Addgene plasmid # 87264 ; http://n2t.net/addgene:87264 ; RRID:Addgene_87264)
