>Addgene plasmid #87264 | P823_eSpCas9(1.1)-RecA | addgene partial sequence | sequence record 177667 | Addgene Partial NGS Result
CATGGACTATAAGGACCACGACGGAGACTACAAGGATCATGATATTGATTACAAAGACGATGACGATAAG
ATGGCCCCAAAGAAGAAGCGGAAGGTCGGTATCCACGGAGTCCCAGCAGCCGACAAGAAGTACAGCATCG
GCCTGGACATCGGCACCAACTCTGTGGGCTGGGCCGTGATCACCGACGAGTACAAGGTGCCCAGCAAGAA
ATTCAAGGTGCTGGGCAACACCGACCGGCACAGCATCAAGAAGAACCTGATCGGAGCCCTGCTGTTCGAC
AGCGGCGAAACAGCCGAGGCCACCCGGCTGAAGAGAACCGCCAGAAGAAGATACACCAGACGGAAGAACC
GGATCTGCTATCTGCAAGAGATCTTCAGCAACGAGATGGCCAAGGTGGACGACAGCTTCTTCCACAGACT
GGAAGAGTCCTTCCTGGTGGAAGAGGATAAGAAGCACGAGCGGCACCCCATCTTCGGCAACATCGTGGAC
GAGGTGGCCTACCACGAGAAGTACCCCACCATCTACCACCTGAGAAAGAAACTGGTGGACAGCACCGACA
AGGCCGACCTGCGGCTGATCTATCTGGCCCTGGCCCACATGATCAAGTTCCGGGGCCACTTCCTGATCGA
GGGCGACCTGAACCCCGACAACAGCGACGTGGACAAGCTGTTCATCCAGCTGGTGCAGACCTACAACCAG
CTGTTCGAGGAAAACCCCATCAACGCCAGCGGCGTGGACGCCAAGGCCATCCTGTCTGCCAGACTGAGCA
AGAGCAGACGGCTGGAAAATCTGATCGCCCAGCTGCCCGGCGAGAAGAAGAATGGCCTGTTCGGAAACCT
GATTGCCCTGAGCCTGGGCCTGACCCCCAACTTCAAGAGCAACTTCGACCTGGCCGAGGATGCCAAACTG
CAGCTGAGCAAGGACACCTACGACGACGACCTGGACAACCTGCTGGCCCAGATCGGCGACCAGTACGCCG
ACCTGTTTCTGGCCGCCAAGAACCTGTCCGACGCCATCCTGCTGAGCGACATCCTGAGAGTGAACACCGA
GATCACCAAGGCCCCCCTGAGCGCCTCTATGATCAAGAGATACGACGAGCACCACCAGGACCTGACCCTG
CTGAAAGCTCTCGTGCGGCAGCAGCTGCCTGAGAAGTACAAAGAGATTTTCTTCGACCAGAGCAAGAACG
GCTACGCCGGCTACATTGACGGCGGAGCCAGCCAGGAAGAGTTCTACAAGTTCATCAAGCCCATCCTGGA
AAAGATGGACGGCACCGAGGAACTGCTCGTGAAGCTGAACAGAGAGGACCTGCTGCGGAAGCAGCGGACC
TTCGACAACGGCAGCATCCCCCACCAGATCCACCTGGGAGAGCTGCACGCCATTCTGCGGCGGCAGGAAG
ATTTTTACCCATTCCTGAAGGACAACCGGGAAAAGATCGAGAAGATCCTGACCTTCCGCATCCCCTACTA
CGTGGGCCCTCTGGCCAGGGGAAACAGCAGATTCGCCTGGATGACCAGAAAGAGCGAGGAAACCATCACC
CCCTGGAACTTCGAGGAAGTGGTGGACAAGGGCGCTTCCGCCCAGAGCTTCATCGAGCGGATGACCAACT
TCGATAAGAACCTGCCCAACGAGAAGGTGCTGCCCAAGCACAGCCTGCTGTACGAGTACTTCACCGTGTA
TAACGAGCTGACCAAAGTGAAATACGTGACCGAGGGAATGAGAAAGCCCGCCTTCCTGAGCGGCGAGCAG
AAAAAGGCCATCGTGGACCTGCTGTTCAAGACCAACCGGAAAGTGACCGTGAAGCAGCTGAAAGAGGACT
ACTTCAAGAAAATCGAGTGCTTCGACTCCGTGGAAATCTCCGGCGTGGAAGATCGGTTCAACGCCTCCCT
GGGCACATACCACGATCTGCTGAAAATTATCAAGGACAAGGACTTCCTGGACAATGAGGAAAACGAGGAC
ATTCTGGAAGATATCGTGCTGACCCTGACACTGTTTGAGGACAGAGAGATGATCGAGGAACGGCTGAAAA
CCTATGCCCACCTGTTCGACGACAAAGTGATGAAGCAGCTGAAGCGGCGGAGATACACCGGCTGGGGCAG
GCTGAGCCGGAAGCTGATCAACGGCATCCGGGACAAGCAGTCCGGCAAGACAATCCTGGATTTCCTGAAG
TCCGACGGCTTCGCCAACAGAAACTTCATGCAGCTGATCCACGACGACAGCCTGACCTTTAAAGAGGACA
TCCAGAAAGCCCAGGTGTCCGGCCAGGGCGATAGCCTGCACGAGCACATTGCCAATCTGGCCGGCAGCCC
CGCCATTAAGAAGGGCATCCTGCAGACAGTGAAGGTGGTGGACGAGCTCGTGAAAGTGATGGGCCGGCAC
AAGCCCGAGAACATCGTGATCGAAATGGCCAGAGAGAACCAGACCACCCAGAAGGGACAGAAGAACAGCC
GCGAGAGAATGAAGCGGATCGAAGAGGGCATCAAAGAGCTGGGCAGCCAGATCCTGAAAGAACACCCCGT
GGAAAACACCCAGCTGCAGAACGAGAAGCTGTACCTGTACTACCTGCAGAATGGGCGGGATATGTACGTG
GACCAGGAACTGGACATCAACCGGCTGTCCGACTACGATGTGGACCATATCGTGCCTCAGAGCTTTCTGG
CCGACGACTCCATCGACAACAAGGTGCTGACCAGAAGCGACAAGAACCGGGGCAAGAGCGACAACGTGCC
CTCCGAAGAGGTCGTGAAGAAGATGAAGAACTACTGGCGGCAGCTGCTGAACGCCAAGCTGATTACCCAG
AGAAAGTTCGACAATCTGACCAAGGCCGAGAGAGGCGGCCTGAGCGAACTGGATAAGGCCGGCTTCATCA
AGAGACAGCTGGTGGAAACCCGGCAGATCACAAAGCACGTGGCACAGATCCTGGACTCCCGGATGAACAC
TAAGTACGACGAGAATGACAAGCTGATCCGGGAAGTGAAAGTGATCACCCTGAAGTCCAAGCTGGTGTCC
GATTTCCGGAAGGATTTCCAGTTTTACAAAGTGCGCGAGATCAACAACTACCACCACGCCCACGACGCCT
ACCTGAACGCCGTCGTGGGAACCGCCCTGATCAAAAAGTACCCTGCGCTGGAAAGCGAGTTCGTGTACGG
CGACTACAAGGTGTACGACGTGCGGAAGATGATCGCCAAGAGCGAGCAGGAAATCGGCAAGGCTACCGCC
AAGTACTTCTTCTACAGCAACATCATGAACTTTTTCAAGACCGAGATTACCCTGGCCAACGGCGAGATCC
GGAAGGCGCCTCTGATCGAGACAAACGGCGAAACCGGGGAGATCGTGTGGGATAAGGGCCGGGATTTTGC
CACCGTGCGGAAAGTGCTGAGCATGCCCCAAGTGAATATCGTGAAAAAGACCGAGGTGCAGACAGGCGGC
TTCAGCAAAGAGTCTATCCTGCCCAAGAGGAACAGCGATAAGCTGATCGCCAGAAAGAAGGACTGGGACC
CTAAGAAGTACGGCGGCTTCGACAGCCCCACCGTGGCCTATTCTGTGCTGGTGGTGGCCAAAGTGGAAAA
GGGCAAGTCCAAGAAACTGAAGAGTGTGAAAGAGCTGCTGGGGATCACCATCATGGAAAGAAGCAGCTTC
GAGAAGAATCCCATCGACTTTCTGGAAGCCAAGGGCTACAAAGAAGTGAAAAAGGACCTGATCATCAAGC
TGCCTAAGTACTCCCTGTTCGAGCTGGAAAACGGCCGGAAGAGAATGCTGGCCTCTGCCGGCGAACTGCA
GAAGGGAAACGAACTGGCCCTGCCCTCCAAATATGTGAACTTCCTGTACCTGGCCAGCCACTATGAGAAG
CTGAAGGGCTCCCCCGAGGATAATGAGCAGAAACAGCTGTTTGTGGAACAGCACAAGCACTACCTGGACG
AGATCATCGAGCAGATCAGCGAGTTCTCCAAGAGAGTGATCCTGGCCGACGCTAATCTGGACAAAGTGCT
GTCCGCCTACAACAAGCACCGGGATAAGCCCATCAGAGAGCAGGCCGAGAATATCATCCACCTGTTTACC
CTGACCAATCTGGGAGCCCCTGCCGCCTTCAAGTACTTTGACACCACCATCGACCGGAAGAGGTACACCA
GCACCAAAGAGGTGCTGGACGCCACCCTGATCCACCAGAGCATCACCGGCCTGTACGAGACACGGATCGA
CCTGTCTCAGCTGGGAGGCGACAAAAGGCCGGCGGCCACGAAAAAGGCCGGCCAGGCAAAAAAGAAAAAG
GGCGGCGGAGGATCCGAATTCGGCGGAGGCGGCAGCATGGCCATCGACGAGAACAAGCAGAAGGCCCTGG
CCGCTGCCCTGGGCCAGATCGAGAAGCAGTTTGGCAAGGGCAGCATCATGCGGCTGGGCGAGGACAGATC
CATGGACGTGGAAACCATCAGCACCGGCAGCCTGAGCCTGGATATCGCTCTGGGAGCTGGCGGCCTGCCT
ATGGGCAGAATCGTGGAAATCTACGGCCCCGAGAGCAGCGGCAAGACCACCCTGACACTGCAAGTGATCG
CTGCCGCCCAGCGGGAAGGCAAGACCTGCGCCTTTATCGATGCCGAGCACGCCCTGGACCCCATCTACGC
CAGAAAGCTGGGAGTGGACATCGACAACCTGCTGTGCAGCCAGCCCGATACAGGCGAACAGGCCCTGGAA
ATCTGCGACGCCCTGGCTAGATCTGGCGCCGTGGATGTGATCGTGGTGGATTCTGTGGCCGCCCTGACCC
CCAAGGCCGAGATTGAGGGCGAGATCGGCGATAGCCACATGGGCCTGGCCGCCAGAATGATGAGCCAGGC
CATGAGGAAGCTGGCCGGCAACCTGAAGCAGAGCAACACCCTGCTGATCTTCATCAACCAGATCCGCATG
AAGATCGGCGTGATGTTCGGCAACCCCGAGACAACCACAGGCGGCAACGCCCTGAAGTTCTACGCCTCCG
TGCGGCTGGACATCAGACGGATCGGAGCCGTGAAAGAGGGGGAGAACGTCGTGGGCAGCGAGACAAGAGT
GAAGGTCGTGAAGAACAAGATCGCCGCTCCCTTCAAGCAGGCCGAGTTCCAGATCCTGTACGGCGAGGGC
ATC
[180 nt withheld, positions 5114-5293]
AGCAACCCCAACAGCACCCCCGACTTCAGCGTGGACGATTCTGAGGGCGTGGCCGAGACAAACGAGGACT
TCCCACCCAAGAAAAAGCGGAAAGTCTGAGAATTCTGTACAGGACGGGCTGACGCATTGGACGATTTTGA
TCTGGATATGCTGGGAAGTGACGCCCTCGATGATTTTGACCTTGACATGCTTGGTTCGGATGCCCTTGAT
GACTTTGACCTCGACATGCTCGGCAGTGACGCCCTTGATGATTTCGACCTGGACATGCTGATTAACTAAG
AATTCCTAGAGCTCGCTGATCAGCCTCGACTGTGCCTTCTAGTTGCCAGCCATCTGTTGTTTGCCCCTCC
CCCGTGCCTTCCTTGACCCTGGAAGGTGCCACTCCCACTGTCCTTTCCTAATAAAATGAGGAAATTGCAT
CGCATTGTCTGAGTAGGTGTCATTCTATTCTGGGGGGTGGGGTGGGGCAGGACAGCAAGGGGGAGGATTG
GGAAGAGAATAGCAGGCATGCTGGGGAGCGGCCGCAGGAACCCCTAGTGATGGAGTTGGCCACTCCCTCT
CTGCGCGCTCGCTCGCTCACTGAGGCCGGGCGACCAAAGGTCGCCCGACGCCCGGGCTTTGCCCGGGCGG
CCTCAGTGAGCGAGCGAGCGCGCAGCTGCCTGCAGGGGCGCCTGATGCGGTATTTTCTCCTTACGCATCT
GTGCGGTATTTCACACCGCATA
[95 nt withheld, positions 6016-6110]
T
[46 nt withheld, positions 6112-6157]
C
[141 nt withheld, positions 6159-6299]
CCTTTGACGTTGGAGTCCACGTTCTTT
[37 nt withheld, positions 6327-6363]
ACTCTATCTCGGGCTATTCTTTTGATTTATAAGGGATTTTGCCGATTTCGGTCTATTGGTTAAAAAATGA
GCTGATTTAACAAAAATTTAACGCGAATTTTAACAAAATATTAACGTTTACAATTTTATGGTGCACTCTC
AGTACAATCTGCTCTGATGCCGCATAGTTAAGCCAGCCCCGACACCCGCCAACACCCGCTGACGCGCCCT
GACGGGCTTGTCTGCTCCCGGCATCCGCTTACAGACAAGCTGTGACCGTCTCCGGGAGCTGCATGTGTCA
GAGGTTTTCACCGTCATCACCGAAACGCGCGAGACGAAAGGGCCTCGTGATACGCCTATTTTTATAGGTT
AATGTCATGATAATAATGGTTTCTTAGACGTCAGGTGGCACTTTTCGGGGAAATGTGCGCGGAACCCCTA
TTTGTTTATTTTTCTAAATACATTCAAATATGTATCCGCTCATGAGACAATAACCCTGATAAATGCTTCA
ATAATATTGAAAAAGGAAGAGTATGAGTATTCAACATTTCCGTGTCGCCCTTATTCCCTTTTTTGCGGCA
TTTTGCCTTCCTGTTTTTGCTCACCCAGAAACGCTGGTGAAAGTAAAAGATGCTGAAGATCAGTTGGGTG
CACGAGTGGGTTACATCGAACTGGATCTCAACAGCGGTAAGATCCTTGAGAGTTTTCGCCCCGAAGAACG
TTTTCCAATGATGAGCACTTTTAAAGTTCTGCTATGTGGCGCGGTATTATCCCGTATTGACGCCGGGCAA
GAGCAACTCGGTCGCCGCATACACTATTCTCAGAATGACTTGGTTGAGTACTCACCAGTCACAGAAAAGC
ATCTTACGGATGGCATGACAGTAAGAGAATTATGCAGTGCTGCCATAACCATGAGTGATAACACTGCGGC
CAACTTACTTCTGACAACGATCGGAGGACCGAAGGAGCTAACCGCTTTTTTGCACAACATGGGGGATCAT
GTAACTCGCCTTGATCGTTGGGAACCGGAGCTGAATGAAGCCATACCAAACGACGAGCGTGACACCACGA
TGCCTGTAGCAATGGCAACAACGTTGCGCAAACTATTAACTGGCGAACTACTTACTCTAGCTTCCCGGCA
ACAATTAATAGACTGGATGGAGGCGGATAAAGTTGCAGGACCACTTCTGCGCTCGGCCCTTCCGGCTGGC
TGGTTTATTGCTGATAAATCTGGAGCCGGTGAGCGTGGAAGCCGCGGTATCATTGCAGCACTGGGGCCAG
ATGGTAAGCCCTCCCGTATCGTAGTTATCTACACGACGGGGAGTCAGGCAACTATGGATGAACGAAATAG
ACAGATCGCTGAGATAGGTGCCTCACTGATTAAGCATTGGTAACTGTCAGACCAAGTTTACTCATATATA
CTTTAGATTGATTTAAAACTTCATTTTTAATTTAAAAGGATCTAGGTGAAGATCCTTTTTGATAATCTCA
TGACCAAAATCCCTTAACGTGAGTTTTCGTTCCACTGAGCGTCAGACCCCGTAGAAAAGATCAAAGGATC
TTCTTGAGATCCTTTTTTTCTGCGCGTAATCTGCTGCTTGCAAACAAAAAAACCACCGCTACCAGCGGTG
GTTTGTTTGCCGGATCAAGAGCTACCAACTCTTTTTCCGAAGGTAACTGGCTTCAGCAGAGCGCAGATAC
CAAATACTGTTCTTCTAGTGTAGCCGTAGTTAGGCCACCACTTCAAGAACTCTGTAGCACCGCCTACATA
CCTCGCTCTGCTAATCCTGTTACCAGTGGCTGCTGCCAGTGGCGATAAGTCGTGTCTTACCGGGTTGGAC
TCAAGACGATAGTTACCGGATAAGGCGCAGCGGTCGGGCTGAACGGGGGGTTCGTGCACACAGCCCAGCT
TGGAGCGAACGACCTACACCGAACTGAGATACCTACAGCGTGAGCTATGAGAAAGCGCCACGCTTCCCGA
AGGGAGAAAGGCGGACAGGTATCCGGTAAGCGGCAGGGTCGGAACAGGAGAGCGCACGAGGGAGCTTCCA
GGGGGAAACGCCTGGTATCTTTATAGTCCTGTCGGGTTTCGCCACCTCTGACTTGAGCGTCGATTTTTGT
GATGCTCGTCAGGGGGGCGGAGCCTATGGAAAAACGCCAGCAACGCGGCCTTTTTACGGTTCCTGGCCTT
TTGCTGGCCTTTTGCTCACATGTGAGGGCCTATTTCCCATGATTCCTTCATATTTGCATATACGATACAA
GGCTGTTAGAGAGATAATTGGAATTAATTTGACTGTAAACACAAAGATATTAGTACAAAATACGTGACGT
AGAAAGTAATAATTTCTTGGGTAGTTTGCAGTTTTAAAATTATGTTTTAAAATGGACTATCATATGCTTA
CCGTAACTTGAAAGTATTTCGATTTCTTGGCTTTATATATCTTGTGGAAAGGACGAAACACCGGGTCTTC
GAGAAGACCTGTTTTAGAGCTAGAAATAGCAAGTTAAAATAAGGCTAGTCCGTTATCAACTTGAAAAAGT
GGCACCGAGTCGGTGCTTTTTTGTTTTAGAGCTAGAAATAGCAAGTTAAAATAAGGCTAGTCCGTTTTTA
GCGCGTGCGCCAATTCTGCAGACAAATGGCTCTAGA
